>Addgene plasmid #57396 | mEos2-LC-Myosin-N-7 | depositor partial sequence | sequence record 88529 | insert sequence
GATCCGCTAGCGCTACCGGACTCAGATCTCGAGCTCAAGCTTATGTCGAGCAAGAGAGCCAAGGCCAAGA
CCACCAAGAAGAGGCCCCAGAGGGCTACGTCCAATGTCTTCGCCATGTTTGACCAGTCCCAGATCCAGGA
GTTTAAGGAGGCCTTCAACATGATTGATCAGAACCGCGATGGCTTCATTGATAAGGAGGACCTGCACGAC
ATGTTGGCCTCTCTGGGGAAGAACCCCACAGACGAGTACCTGGAGGGCATGATGAACGAGGCGCCAGGGC
CCATCAACTTCACCATGTTCCTCACAATGTTTGGGGAGAAGCTGAACGGCACAGACCCCGAGGATGTGAT
CCGCAATGCCTTTGCCTGCTTTGATGAGGAGGCCTCAGGCTTCATCCACGAGGACCACCTGAGGGAGCTG
CTCACCACCATGGGCGACCGATTCACGGATGAGGAGGTGGACGAGATGTACCGCGAGGCACCCATTGATA
AGAAGGGCAACTTCAACTACGTGGAGTTCACTCGCATCCTCAAACACGGCGCCAAGGACAAGGACGACCT
GGATCCACCGGTCGCCACCATGAGTGCGATTAAGCCAGACATGAAGATCAAACTCCGTATGGAAGGCAAC
GTAAACGGGCACCACTTTGTGATCGACGGAGATGGTACAGGCAAGCCTTTTGAGGGAAAACAGAGTATGG
ATCTTGAAGTCAAAGAGGGCGGACCTCTGCCTTTTGCCTTTGATATCCTGACCACTGCATTCCATTACGG
CAACAGGGTATTCGCCAAATATCCAGACAACATACAAGACTATTTTAAGCAGTCGTTTCCTAAGGGGTAT
TCGTGGGAACGAAGCTTGACTTTCGAAGACGGGGGCATTTGCATTGCCAGAAACGACATAACAATGGAAG
GGGACACTTTCTATAATAAAGTTCGATTTTATGGTACCAACTTTCCCGCCAATGGTCCAGTTATGCAGAA
GAAGACGCTGAAATGGGAGCCCTCCACTGAGAAAATGTATGTGCGTGATGGAGTGCTGACGGGTGATATT
CATATGGCTTTGTTGCTTGAAGGAAATGCCCATTACCGATGTGACTTCAGAACTACTTACAAAGCTAAGG
AGAAGGGTGTCAAGTTACCAGGCTACCACTTTGTGGACCACTGCATTGAGATTTTAAGCCATGACAAAGA
TTACAACAAGGTTAAGCTGTATGAGCATGCTGTTGCTCATTCTGGATTGCCTGACAATGCCAGACGATAA
GCGGCCGCGACTCTAGATCATAATCAGCCATACCACATT
