>Addgene plasmid #57396 | mEos2-LC-Myosin-N-7 | addgene partial sequence | sequence record 163102 | CMV-F 5'-CGCAAATGGGCGGTAGGCGTG-3'
GCAGAGCTGGTTTAGTGAACCGTCAGATCCGCTAGCGCTACCGGACTCAGATCTCGAGCTCAAGCTTATG
TCGAGCAAGAGAGCCAAGGCCAAGACCACCAAGAAGAGGCCCCAGAGGGCTACGTCCAATGTCTTCGCCA
TGTTTGACCAGTCCCAGATCCAGGAGTTTAAGGAGGCCTTCAACATGATTGATCAGAACCGCGATGGCTT
CATTGATAAGGAGGACCTGCACGACATGTTGGCCTCTCTGGGGAAGAACCCCACAGACGAGTACCTGGAG
GGCATGATGAACGAGGCGCCAGGGCCCATCAACTTCACCATGTTCCTCACAATGTTTGGGGAGAAGCTGA
ACGGCACAGACCCCGAGGATGTGATCCGCAATGCCTTTGCCTGCTTTGATGAGGAGGCCTCAGGCTTCAT
CCACGAGGACCACCTGAGGGAGCTGCTCACCACCATGGGCGACCGATTCACGGATGAGGAGGTGGACGAG
ATGTACCGCGAGGCACCCATTGATAAGAAGGGCAACTTCAACTACGTGGAGTTCACTCGCATCCTCAAAC
ACGGCGCCAAGGACAAGGACGACCTGGATCCACCGGTCGCCACCATGAGTGCGATTAAGCCAGACATGAA
GATCAAACTCCGTATGGAAGGCAACGTAAACGGGCACCACTTTGTGATCGACGGAGATGGTACAGGCAAG
CCTTTTGAGGGAAAACAGAGTATGGATCTTGAAGTCAAAGAGGGCGGACCTCTGCCTTTTGCCTTTGATA
TCCTGACCACTGCATTCCATTACGGCAACAGGGTATTCGC
