[The description below was written by a language model from this plasmid's Addgene catalogue record.]
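Description:
mEos2-LC-Myosin-N-7 is a mammalian expression plasmid built on the mEos2-N1 backbone (about 4.75 kb without the insert), an N1-style fusion vector in which a gene of interest is placed upstream of the fluorescent protein coding sequence. It is maintained in E. coli as a high-copy plasmid under kanamycin selection, and it carries a neomycin resistance marker so that transfected mammalian cells can be selected with G418. No feature table accompanies the record, so the origin of replication, the promoters driving the resistance marker, and the exact cloning junctions are not stated. The use of an SV40 polyA reverse sequencing primer suggests an SV40 polyadenylation signal downstream of the fusion.

The insert is a mouse myosin light chain coding sequence expressed from the CMV immediate-early promoter, which gives strong constitutive transcription in most mammalian cell lines. mEos2 is fused to the C terminus of the myosin light chain. The "N-7" in the name may denote this orientation and a seven-residue linker, though the record does not explain it. mEos2 is a monomeric green-to-red photoconvertible fluorescent protein. The listed spectral values correspond to its two states, with excitation/emission at 505/516 nm for the green form and 569/581 nm for the red form after photoconversion.

The stated purpose is localization: the fusion labels myosin light chain in living or fixed cells. Because of the photoconvertible tag, the construct is suited to optical highlighting and tracking of selected protein populations, and to single-molecule localization super-resolution imaging such as PALM.
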