Addgene plasmid #57396: mEos2-LC-Myosin-N-7
Purpose: Localization: Light Chain Myosin, Excitation: 505 / 569, Emission: 516 / 581
Depositing lab: Michael Davidson. Depositing organization: Florida State University, Tallahassee. Publication: A bright and photostable photoconvertible fluorescent protein. McKinney SA, Murphy CS, Hazelwood KL, Davidson MW, Looger LL. Nat Methods. 2009 Feb . 6(2):131-3. 10.1038/nmeth.1296 PubMed 19169260.
Backbone
  Vector backbone: mEos2-N1
  Backbone size w/o insert (bp): 4750
  Vector type: Mammalian Expression
  Selectable markers: Neomycin (select with G418)
Growth in bacteria
  Bacterial resistance: Kanamycin, 50 μg/mL
  Growth temperature: 37°C
  Growth strain: DH5alpha
  Copy number: High Copy
Gene/Insert
  Gene/Insert name: LC-Myosin (alt name: NM_172118.1)
  Species: M. musculus (mouse)
  Promoter: CMV
  Tag / fusion protein: mEos2 (C terminal on backbone)
  Cloning method: Unknown
  Sequencing primers: 5′ CMV-F; 3′ SV40pA-R
Terms and licenses: Academic/Nonprofit Terms; Industry Terms
Depositor comments: . Excitation = 505 / 569; Emission = 516 / 581
How to cite: mEos2-LC-Myosin-N-7 was a gift from Michael Davidson (Addgene plasmid # 57396 ; http://n2t.net/addgene:57396 ; RRID:Addgene_57396)
